>Addgene plasmid #144460 | TFORF2984 | addgene full sequence | sequence record 407341 | Addgene NGS Result
TTAATGTAGTCTTATGCAATACTCTTGTAGTCTTGCAACATGGTAACGATGAGTTAGCAACATGCCTTAC
AAGGAGAGAAAAAGCACCGTGCATGCCGATTGGTGGAAGTAAGGTGGTACGATCGTGCCTTATTAGGAAG
GCAACAGACGGGTCTGACATGGATTGGACGAACCACTGAATTGCCGCATTGCAGAGATATTGTATTTAAG
TGCCTAGCTCGATACATAAACGGGTCTCTCTGGTTAGACCAGATCTGAGCCTGGGAGCTCTCTGGCTAAC
TAGGGAACCCACTGCTTAAGCCTCAATAAAGCTTGCCTTGAGTGCTTCAAGTAGTGTGTGCCCGTCTGTT
GTGTGACTCTGGTAACTAGAGATCCCTCAGACCCTTTTAGTCAGTGTGGAAAATCTCTAGCAGTGGCGCC
CGAACAGGGACTTGAAAGCGAAAGGGAAACCAGAGGAGCTCTCTCGACGCAGGACTCGGCTTGCTGAAGC
GCGCACGGCAAGAGGCGAGGGGCGGCGACTGGTGAGTACGCCAAAAATTTTGACTAGCGGAGGCTAGAAG
GAGAGAGATGGGTGCGAGAGCGTCAGTATTAAGCGGGGGAGAATTAGATCGCGATGGGAAAAAATTCGGT
TAAGGCCAGGGGGAAAGAAAAAATATAAATTAAAACATATAGTATGGGCAAGCAGGGAGCTAGAACGATT
CGCAGTTAATCCTGGCCTGTTAGAAACATCAGAAGGCTGTAGACAAATACTGGGACAGCTACAACCATCC
CTTCAGACAGGATCAGAAGAACTTAGATCATTATATAATACAGTAGCAACCCTCTATTGTGTGCATCAAA
GGATAGAGATAAAAGACACCAAGGAAGCTTTAGACAAGATAGAGGAAGAGCAAAACAAAAGTAAGACCAC
CGCACAGCAAGCGGCCGCTGATCTTCAGACCTGGAGGAGGAGATATGAGGGACAATTGGAGAAGTGAATT
ATATAAATATAAAGTAGTAAAAATTGAACCATTAGGAGTAGCACCCACCAAGGCAAAGAGAAGAGTGGTG
CAGAGAGAAAAAAGAGCAGTGGGAATAGGAGCTTTGTTCCTTGGGTTCTTGGGAGCAGCAGGAAGCACTA
TGGGCGCAGCGTCAATGACGCTGACGGTACAGGCCAGACAATTATTGTCTGGTATAGTGCAGCAGCAGAA
CAATTTGCTGAGGGCTATTGAGGCGCAACAGCATCTGTTGCAACTCACAGTCTGGGGCATCAAGCAGCTC
CAGGCAAGAATCCTGGCTGTGGAAAGATACCTAAAGGATCAACAGCTCCTGGGGATTTGGGGTTGCTCTG
GAAAACTCATTTGCACCACTGCTGTGCCTTGGAATGCTAGTTGGAGTAATAAATCTCTGGAACAGATTTG
GAATCACACGACCTGGATGGAGTGGGACAGAGAAATTAACAATTACACAAGCTTAATACACTCCTTAATT
GAAGAATCGCAAAACCAGCAAGAAAAGAATGAACAAGAATTATTGGAATTAGATAAATGGGCAAGTTTGT
GGAATTGGTTTAACATAACAAATTGGCTGTGGTATATAAAATTATTCATAATGATAGTAGGAGGCTTGGT
AGGTTTAAGAATAGTTTTTGCTGTACTTTCTATAGTGAATAGAGTTAGGCAGGGATATTCACCATTATCG
TTTCAGACCCACCTCCCAACCCCGAGGGGACCCATGCATTGCATCTCAATTAGTCAGCAACCAGGTGTGG
AAAGTCCCCAGGCTCCCCAGCAGGCAGAAGTATGCAAAGCATGCGTCTCAATTAGTCAGCAACCATAGTC
CCGCCCCTAACTCCGCCCATCCCGCCCCTAACTCCGCCCAGTTCCGCCCATTCTCCGCCCCATGGCTGAC
TAATTTTTTTTATTTATGCAGAGGCCGAGGCCGCCTCGGCCTCTGAGCTATTCCAGAAGTAGTGAGGAGG
CTTTTTTGGAGGCCTAGGCTTTTGCAAAAAGCTTTCTAGAGGTACCACCGGAGCTTACCATGACCGAGTA
CAAGCCCACGGTGCGCCTCGCCACCCGCGACGACGTCCCCAGGGCCGTACGCACCCTCGCCGCCGCGTTC
GCCGACTACCCCGCCACGCGCCACACCGTCGATCCGGACCGCCACATCGAGCGGGTCACCGAGCTGCAAG
AACTCTTCCTCACGCGCGTCGGGCTCGACATCGGCAAGGTGTGGGTCGCGGACGACGGCGCCGCCGTGGC
GGTCTGGACCACGCCGGAGAGCGTCGAAGCGGGGGCGGTGTTCGCCGAGATCGGCCCGCGCATGGCCGAG
TTGAGCGGTTCCCGGCTGGCCGCGCAGCAACAGATGGAAGGCCTCCTGGCGCCGCACCGGCCCAAGGAGC
CCGCGTGGTTCCTGGCCACCGTCGGCGTCTCGCCCGACCACCAGGGCAAGGGTCTGGGCAGCGCCGTCGT
GCTCCCCGGAGTGGAGGCGGCCGAGCGCGCCGGGGTGCCCGCCTTCCTGGAGACCTCCGCGCCCCGCAAC
CTCCCCTTCTACGAGCGGCTCGGCTTCACCGTCACCGCCGACGTCGAGGTGCCCGAAGGACCGCGCACCT
GGTGCATGACCCGCAAGCCCGGTGCCAGTTAACGAATTCTAGATCTTGAGACAAATGGCAGTATTCATCC
ACAATTTTAAAAGAAAAGGGGGGATTGGGGGGTACAGTGCAGGGGAAAGAATAGTAGACATAATAGCAAC
AGACATACAAACTAAAGAATTACAAAAACAAATTACAAAAATTCAAAATTTTCGGGTTTATTACAGGGAC
AGCAGAGATCCACTTTGGCGCCGGCTCGAGGCCTGCAGGTGCAAAGATGGATAAAGTTTTAAACAGAGAG
GAATCTTTGCAGCTAATGGACCTTCTAGGTCTTGAAAGGAGTGGGAATTGGCTCCGGTGCCCGTCAGTGG
GCAGAGCGCACATCGCCCACAGTCCCCGAGAAGTTGGGGGGAGGGGTCGGCAATTGAACCGGTGCCTAGA
GAAGGTGGCGCGGGGTAAACTGGGAAAGTGATGTCGTGTACTGGCTCCGCCTTTTTCCCGAGGGTGGGGG
AGAACCGTATATAAGTGCAGTAGTCGCCGTGAACGTTCTTTTTCGCAACGGGTTTGCCGCCAGAACACAG
GTAAGTGCCGTGTGTGGTTCCCGCGGGCCTGGCCTCTTTACGGGTTATGGCCCTTGCGTGCCTTGAATTA
CTTCCACCTGGCTGCAGTACGTGATTCTTGATCCCGAGCTTCGGGTTGGAAGTGGGTGGGAGAGTTCGAG
GCCTTGCGCTTAAGGAGCCCCTTCGCCTCGTGCTTGAGTTGAGGCCTGGCCTGGGCGCTGGGGCCGCCGC
GTGCGAATCTGGTGGCACCTTCGCGCCTGTCTCGCTGCTTTCGATAAGTCTCTAGCCATTTAAAATTTTT
GATGACCTGCTGCGACGCTTTTTTTCTGGCAAGATAGTCTTGTAAATGCGGGCCAAGATCTGCACACTGG
TATTTCGGTTTTTGGGGCCGCGGGCGGCGACGGGGCCCGTGCGTCCCAGCGCACATGTTCGGCGAGGCGG
GGCCTGCGAGCGCGGCCACCGAGAATCGGACGGGGGTAGTCTCAAGCTGGCCGGCCTGCTCTGGTGCCTG
GCCTCGCGCCGCCGTGTATCGCCCCGCCCTGGGCGGCAAGGCTGGCCCGGTCGGCACCAGTTGCGTGAGC
GGAAAGATGGCCGCTTCCCGGCCCTGCTGCAGGGAGCTCAAAATGGAGGACGCGGCGCTCGGGAGAGCGG
GCGGGTGAGTCACCCACACAAAGGAAAAGGGCCTTTCCGTCCTCAGCCGTCGCTTCATGTGACTCCACGG
AGTACCGGGCGCCGTCCAGGCACCTCGATTAGTTCTCGAGCTTTTGGAGTACGTCGTCTTTAGGTTGGGG
GGAGGGGTTTTATGCGATGGAGTTTCCCCACACTGAGTGGGTGGAGACTGAAGTTAGGCCAGCTTGGCAC
TTGATGTAATTCTCCTTGGAATTTGCCCTTTTTGAGTTTGGATCTTGGTTCATTCTCAAGCCTCAGACAG
TGGTTCAAAGTTTTTTTCTTCCATTTCAGGTGTCGTGAGGCTAGCATCGATTGATCAACAAGTTTGTACA
AAAAAGCAGGCACCATGTCTACAGCCTCTGCCGCCTCCTCCTCCTCCTCGTCTTCGGCCGGTGAGATGAT
CGAAGCCCCTTCCCAGGTCCTCAACTTTGAAGAGATCGACTACAAGGAGATCGAGGTGGAAGAGGTTGTT
GGAAGAGGAGCCTTTGGAGTTGTTTGCAAAGCTAAGTGGAGAGCAAAAGATGTTGCTATTAAACAAATAG
AAAGTGAATCTGAGAGGAAAGCGTTTATTGTAGAGCTTCGGCAGTTATCCCGTGTGAACCATCCTAATAT
TGTAAAGCTTTATGGAGCCTGCTTGAATCCAGTGTGTCTTGTGATGGAATATGCTGAAGGGGGCTCTTTA
TATAATGTGCTGCATGGTGCTGAACCATTGCCATATTATACTGCTGCCCACGCAATGAGTTGGTGTTTAC
AGTGTTCCCAAGGAGTGGCTTATCTTCACAGCATGCAACCCAAAGCGCTAATTCACAGGGACCTGAAACC
ACCAAACTTACTGCTGGTTGCAGGGGGGACAGTTCTAAAAATTTGTGATTTTGGTACAGCCTGTGACATT
CAGACACACATGACCAATAACAAGGGGAGTGCTGCTTGGATGGCACCTGAAGTTTTTGAAGGTAGTAATT
ACAGTGAAAAATGTGACGTCTTCAGCTGGGGTATTATTCTTTGGGAAGTGATAACGCGTCGGAAACCCTT
TGATGAGATTGGTGGCCCAGCTTTCCGAATCATGTGGGCTGTTCATAATGGTACTCGACCACCACTGATA
AAAAATTTACCTAAGCCCATTGAGAGCCTGATGACTCGTTGTTGGTCTAAAGATCCTTCCCAGCGCCCTT
CAATGGAGGAAATTGTGAAAATAATGACTCACTTGATGCGGTACTTTCCAGGAGCAGATGAGCCATTACA
GTATCCTTGTCAGTATTCAGATGAAGGACAGAGCAACTCTGCCACCAGTACAGGCTCATTCATGGACATT
GCTTCTACAAATACGAGTAACAAAAGTGACACTAATATGGAGCAAGTTCCTGCCACAAATGATACTATTA
AGCGCTTAGAATCAAAATTGTTGAAAAATCAGGCAAAGCAACAGAGTGAATCTGGACGTTTAAGCTTGGG
AGCCTCCCGTGGGAGCAGTGTGGAGAGCTTGCCCCCAACCTCTGAGGGCAAGAGGATGAGTGCTGACATG
TCTGAAATAGAAGCTAGGATCGCCGCAACCACAGGCAACGGACAGCCAAGACGTAGATCCATCCAAGACT
TGACTGTAACTGGAACAGAACCTGGTCAGGTGAGCAGTAGGTCATCCAGTCCCAGTGTCAGAATGATTAC
TACCTCAGGACCAACCTCAGAAAAGCCAACTCGAAGTCATCCATGGACCCCTGATGATTCCACAGATACC
AATGGATCAGATAACTCCATCCCAATGGCTTATCTTACACTGGATCACCAACTACAGGCAAGAACTAGTT
GCAGAACTGGACCAGGATAGAACCCAGCTTTCTTGTACAAAGTGGTTGATATCGGTAAGCCTATCCCTAA
CCCTCTCCTCGGTCTCGATTCTACGTAGTAATGAACTAGTCCGTAACTTGAAAGTATTTCGATTTCTTGG
CTTTATATATCTTGTGGAAAGGACGAGTCGGACGCGGTCTCTGATGACCGACGCGTTAAGTCGACAATCA
ACCTCTGGATTACAAAATTTGTGAAAGATTGACTGGTATTCTTAACTATGTTGCTCCTTTTACGCTATGT
GGATACGCTGCTTTAATGCCTTTGTATCATGCTATTGCTTCCCGTATGGCTTTCATTTTCTCCTCCTTGT
ATAAATCCTGGTTGCTGTCTCTTTATGAGGAGTTGTGGCCCGTTGTCAGGCAACGTGGCGTGGTGTGCAC
TGTGTTTGCTGACGCAACCCCCACTGGTTGGGGCATTGCCACCACCTGTCAGCTCCTTTCCGGGACTTTC
GCTTTCCCCCTCCCTATTGCCACGGCGGAACTCATCGCCGCCTGCCTTGCCCGCTGCTGGACAGGGGCTC
GGCTGTTGGGCACTGACAATTCCGTGGTGTTGTCGGGGAAATCATCGTCCTTTCCTTGGCTGCTCGCCTG
TGTTGCCACCTGGATTCTGCGCGGGACGTCCTTCTGCTACGTCCCTTCGGCCCTCAATCCAGCGGACCTT
CCTTCCCGCGGCCTGCTGCCGGCTCTGCGGCCTCTTCCGCGTCTTCGCCTTCGCCCTCAGACGAGTCGGA
TCTCCCTTTGGGCCGCCTCCCCGCGTCGACTTTAAGACCAATGACTTACAAGGCAGCTGTAGATCTTAGC
CACTTTTTAAAAGAAAAGGGGGGACTGGAAGGGCTAATTCACTCCCAACGAAGACAAGATCTGCTTTTTG
CTTGTACTGGGTCTCTCTGGTTAGACCAGATCTGAGCCTGGGAGCTCTCTGGCTAACTAGGGAACCCACT
GCTTAAGCCTCAATAAAGCTTGCCTTGAGTGCTTCAAGTAGTGTGTGCCCGTCTGTTGTGTGACTCTGGT
AACTAGAGATCCCTCAGACCCTTTTAGTCAGTGTGGAAAATCTCTAGCAGTACGTATAGTAGTTCATGTC
ATCTTATTATTCAGTATTTATAACTTGCAAAGAAATGAATATCAGAGAGTGAGAGGAACTTGTTTATTGC
AGCTTATAATGGTTACAAATAAAGCAATAGCATCACAAATTTCACAAATAAAGCATTTTTTTCACTGCAT
TCTAGTTGTGGTTTGTCCAAACTCATCAATGTATCTTATCATGTCTGGCTCTAGCTATCCCGCCCCTAAC
TCCGCCCATCCCGCCCCTAACTCCGCCCAGTTCCGCCCATTCTCCGCCCCATGGCTGACTAATTTTTTTT
ATTTATGCAGAGGCCGAGGCCGCCTCGGCCTCTGAGCTATTCCAGAAGTAGTGAGGAGGCTTTTTTGGAG
GCCTAGGGACGTACCCAATTCGCCCTATAGTGAGTCGTATTACGCGCGCTCACTGGCCGTCGTTTTACAA
CGTCGTGACTGGGAAAACCCTGGCGTTACCCAACTTAATCGCCTTGCAGCACATCCCCCTTTCGCCAGCT
GGCGTAATAGCGAAGAGGCCCGCACCGATCGCCCTTCCCAACAGTTGCGCAGCCTGAATGGCGAATGGG
[124 nt withheld, positions 7280-7403]
C
[91 nt withheld, positions 7405-7495]
A
[49 nt withheld, positions 7497-7545]
CCTTTGACGTTGGAGTCCACGTTCTTT
[37 nt withheld, positions 7573-7609]
ACCCTATCTCGGTCTATTCTTTTGATTTATAAGGGATTTTGCCGATTTCGGCCTATTGGTTAAAAAATGA
GCTGATTTAACAAAAATTTAACGCGAATTTTAACAAAATATTAACGCTTACAATTTAGGTGGCACTTTTC
GGGGAAATGTGCGCGGAACCCCTATTTGTTTATTTTTCTAAATACATTCAAATATGTATCCGCTCATGAG
ACAATAACCCTGATAAATGCTTCAATAATATTGAAAAAGGAAGAGTATGAGTATTCAACATTTCCGTGTC
GCCCTTATTCCCTTTTTTGCGGCATTTTGCCTTCCTGTTTTTGCTCACCCAGAAACGCTGGTGAAAGTAA
AAGATGCTGAAGATCAGTTGGGTGCACGAGTGGGTTACATCGAACTGGATCTCAACAGCGGTAAGATCCT
TGAGAGTTTTCGCCCCGAAGAACGTTTTCCAATGATGAGCACTTTTAAAGTTCTGCTATGTGGCGCGGTA
TTATCCCGTATTGACGCCGGGCAAGAGCAACTCGGTCGCCGCATACACTATTCTCAGAATGACTTGGTTG
AGTACTCACCAGTCACAGAAAAGCATCTTACGGATGGCATGACAGTAAGAGAATTATGCAGTGCTGCCAT
AACCATGAGTGATAACACTGCGGCCAACTTACTTCTGACAACGATCGGAGGACCGAAGGAGCTAACCGCT
TTTTTGCACAACATGGGGGATCATGTAACTCGCCTTGATCGTTGGGAACCGGAGCTGAATGAAGCCATAC
CAAACGACGAGCGTGACACCACGATGCCTGTAGCAATGGCAACAACGTTGCGCAAACTATTAACTGGCGA
ACTACTTACTCTAGCTTCCCGGCAACAATTAATAGACTGGATGGAGGCGGATAAAGTTGCAGGACCACTT
CTGCGCTCGGCCCTTCCGGCTGGCTGGTTTATTGCTGATAAATCTGGAGCCGGTGAGCGTGGGTCTCGCG
GTATCATTGCAGCACTGGGGCCAGATGGTAAGCCCTCCCGTATCGTAGTTATCTACACGACGGGGAGTCA
GGCAACTATGGATGAACGAAATAGACAGATCGCTGAGATAGGTGCCTCACTGATTAAGCATTGGTAACTG
TCAGACCAAGTTTACTCATATATACTTTAGATTGATTTAAAACTTCATTTTTAATTTAAAAGGATCTAGG
TGAAGATCCTTTTTGATAATCTCATGACCAAAATCCCTTAACGTGAGTTTTCGTTCCACTGAGCGTCAGA
CCCCGTAGAAAAGATCAAAGGATCTTCTTGAGATCCTTTTTTTCTGCGCGTAATCTGCTGCTTGCAAACA
AAAAAACCACCGCTACCAGCGGTGGTTTGTTTGCCGGATCAAGAGCTACCAACTCTTTTTCCGAAGGTAA
CTGGCTTCAGCAGAGCGCAGATACCAAATACTGTTCTTCTAGTGTAGCCGTAGTTAGGCCACCACTTCAA
GAACTCTGTAGCACCGCCTACATACCTCGCTCTGCTAATCCTGTTACCAGTGGCTGCTGCCAGTGGCGAT
AAGTCGTGTCTTACCGGGTTGGACTCAAGACGATAGTTACCGGATAAGGCGCAGCGGTCGGGCTGAACGG
GGGGTTCGTGCACACAGCCCAGCTTGGAGCGAACGACCTACACCGAACTGAGATACCTACAGCGTGAGCT
ATGAGAAAGCGCCACGCTTCCCGAAGGGAGAAAGGCGGACAGGTATCCGGTAAGCGGCAGGGTCGGAACA
GGAGAGCGCACGAGGGAGCTTCCAGGGGGAAACGCCTGGTATCTTTATAGTCCTGTCGGGTTTCGCCACC
TCTGACTTGAGCGTCGATTTTTGTGATGCTCGTCAGGGGGGCGGAGCCTATGGAAAAACGCCAGCAACGC
GGCCTTTTTACGGTTCCTGGCCTTTTGCTGGCCTTTTGCTCACATGTTCTTTCCTGCGTTATCCCCTGAT
TCTGTGGATAACCGTATTACCGCCTTTGAGTGAGCTGATACCGCTCGCCGCAGCCGAACGACCGAGCGCA
GCGAGTCAGTGAGCGAGGAAGCGGAAGAGCGCCCAATACGCAAACCGCCTCTCCCCGCGCGTTGGCCGAT
TCATTAATGCAGCTGGCACGACAGGTTTCCCGACTGGAAAGCGGGCAGTGAGCGCAACGCAATTAATGTG
AGTTAGCTCACTCATTAGGCACCCCAGGCTTTACACTTTATGCTTCCGGCTCGTATGTTGTGTGGAATTG
TGAGCGGATAACAATTTCACACAGGAAACAGCTATGACCATGATTACGCCAAGCGCGCAATTAACCCTCA
CTAAAGGGAACAAAAGCTGGAGCTGCAAGC
Features (pLannotate 1.2.2; 34 found; start..end, strand, type, name):
      5..231     +  promoter       RSV promoter: Rous sarcoma virus enhancer/promoter
    232..412     +  LTR            5' LTR (truncated): truncated 5' long terminal repeat (LTR) from HIV-1
    459..584     +  misc_feature   HIV-1 Ψ: packaging signal of human immunodeficiency virus type 1
    568..931     +  CDS            HIV-1 gag (fragment): gag protein from human immunodeficiency virus 1; gag
   1077..1310    +  misc_feature   RRE: The Rev response element (RRE) of HIV-1 allows for Rev-dependent mRNA export from the nucleus to the cytoplasm.
   1687..1713    +  CDS            Rev (fragment): human immunodeficiency virus 1 (HIV-1) Rev protein; rev; enhances nuclear export of unspliced and incompletely spliced viral mRNAs
   1720..1743    +  promoter       SV40 promoter (fragment): SV40 early promoter
   1744..1815    +  promoter       SV40 promoter (fragment): SV40 enhancer and early promoter
   1839..1974    +  rep_origin     SV40 ori: SV40 origin of replication
   2020..2616    +  CDS            PuroR (fragment): puromycin N-acetyltransferase; pac from Streptomyces; confers resistance to puromycin
   2665..2782    +  misc_feature   cPPT/CTS: central polypurine tract and central termination sequence of HIV-1
   2847..2913    +  CDS            small t antigen (fragment): SV40 (simian virus 40) small t antigen
   2920..4098    +  promoter       EF-1α promoter: strong constitutive promoter for human elongation factor EF-1α
   4119..4139    +  protein_bind   attB1: mutant version of attB; core recombination site for the Gateway® BP reaction BP Clonase™
   4145..5602    +  CDS            Map3k7 (fragment): M3K7_MOUSE - Also known as Tak1. Experimental evidence at protein level: Swiss-Prot protein existence level 1. Serine/threonine kinase which acts as an essential component of the MAP kinase signal transduction pathway. Plays an important role in the cascades of cellular responses evoked by changes in the environment. Mediates signal transduction of TRAF6, various cytokines including interleukin-1 (IL-1), transforming growth factor-beta (TGFB), TGFB-related factors like BMP2 and BMP4, toll-like receptors (TLR), tumor necrosis factor receptor CD40 and B-cell receptor (BCR) (PubMed:10748100, PubM
   5622..5646    -  protein_bind   attB2: mutant version of attB; recombination site for the Gateway® BP reaction BP Clonase™
   5654..5695    +  CDS            V5 tag: epitope tag from simian virus 5
   5711..5764    +  promoter       U6 promoter (fragment): RNA polymerase III promoter for human U6 snRNA
   5806..6394    +  misc_feature   WPRE: woodchuck hepatitis virus posttranscriptional regulatory element
   6445..6464    +  misc_feature   cPPT/CTS (fragment): central polypurine tract and central termination sequence of HIV-1
   6466..6699    +  LTR            3' LTR (ΔU3): self-inactivating 3' long terminal repeat (LTR) from HIV-1
   6777..6898    +  polyA_signal   SV40 poly(A) signal: SV40 polyadenylation signal
   6938..7073    +  rep_origin     SV40 ori: SV40 origin of replication
   7094..7112    -  promoter       T7 promoter: promoter for bacteriophage T7 RNA polymerase
   7120..7275    +  CDS            lacZα (fragment): LacZα fragment of β-galactosidase; lacZ fragment
   7280..7708    +  rep_origin     f1 ori (sequence partly withheld): f1 bacteriophage origin of replication; arrow indicates direction of (+) strand synthesis
   7761..7865    +  promoter       AmpR promoter: bla
   7866..8726    +  CDS            AmpR: β-lactamase; bla; confers resistance to ampicillin, carbenicillin, and related antibiotics
   8897..9485    +  rep_origin     ori: high-copy-number ColE1/pMB1/pBR322/pUC origin of replication
   9668..9760    +  CDS            lacI (fragment): lac repressor; lacI; The lac repressor binds to the lac operator to inhibit transcription in E. coli. This inhibition can be relieved by adding lactose or isopropyl-β-D-thiogalactopyranoside (IPTG).
   9773..9794    +  protein_bind   CAP binding site: CAP binding activates transcription in the presence of cAMP. E. coli catabolite activator protein
   9809..9839    +  promoter       lac promoter: promoter for the E. coli lac operon
   9847..9863    +  protein_bind   lac operator: The lac repressor binds to the lac operator to inhibit transcription in E. coli. This inhibition can be relieved by adding lactose or isopropyl-β-D-thiogalactopyranoside (IPTG). lac repressor encoded by lacI
   9908..9926    +  promoter       T3 promoter: promoter for bacteriophage T3 RNA polymerase
