[The description below was written by a language model from this plasmid's Addgene catalogue record and pLannotate feature annotations shown in this document.]
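Description:
TFORF2984 is a third-generation-style, self-inactivating lentiviral expression plasmid built on the pLX_TRC317 backbone from the Broad Institute Genetic Perturbation Platform. It carries the human MAP3K7 (TAK1) open reading frame, with the depositor citing a RefSeq transcript isoform, as one member of a barcoded ORF library. In bacteria it replicates from a high-copy ColE1/pUC-type origin and is selected with ampicillin through the bla gene. An f1 origin and remnants of a lac/lacZα cloning region are also present. The depositor warns that the plasmid can recombine, which is consistent with its repeated LTR sequences.

The viral portion begins with an RSV promoter fused to a truncated HIV-1 5' LTR, followed by the Ψ packaging signal, a gag fragment, the RRE and a cPPT/CTS. It ends in a ΔU3 3' LTR, so the integrated provirus lacks LTR promoter activity. Inside this unit, an SV40 early promoter drives puromycin N-acetyltransferase for selecting transduced mammalian cells. Downstream, the EF-1α promoter drives the MAP3K7 ORF, which was inserted by Gateway recombination and is flanked by attB1 and attB2 sites. The annotation tool matched the ORF to the mouse Map3k7 protein entry, which reflects homology rather than a different insert species. A V5 epitope tag is annotated just after attB2, though the record does not state whether it is fused in frame to the protein. A WPRE follows to enhance transcript expression. The 24-bp barcode described in the catalogue entry is not separately annotated in the feature table.

The construct is intended for overexpressing the ORF in mammalian cells by lentiviral delivery. In pooled screens, the unique barcode identifies which library member each cell received.
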