Addgene plasmid #144460: TFORF2984
Purpose: Lentiviral vector for overexpressing transcription factor ORFs with unique 24-bp barcodes. Barcodes facilitate identification of transcription factors in pooled screens.
Depositing lab: Feng Zhang. Depositing organization: Broad Institute. Publication: A transcription factor atlas of directed differentiation. Joung J, Ma S, Tay T, Geiger-Schuller KR, Kirchgatterer PC, Verdine VK, Guo B, Arias-Garcia MA, Allen WE, Singh A, Kuksenko O, Abudayyeh OO, Gootenberg JS, Fu Z, Macrae RK, Buenrostro JD, Regev A, Zhang F. Cell. 2023 Jan 5;186(1):209-229.e26. doi: 10.1016/j.cell.2022.11.026. PubMed 36608654.
Backbone
  Vector backbone: pLX_TRC317
  Backbone manufacturer: Broad Institute Genetic Perturbation Platform
  Backbone size w/o insert (bp): 8264
  Vector type: Mammalian Expression, Lentiviral
  Selectable markers: Puromycin
Growth in bacteria
  Bacterial resistance: Ampicillin, 100 μg/mL
  Growth temperature: 37°C
  Growth strain: NEB Stable
  Copy number: High Copy
Gene/Insert
  Gene/Insert name: MAP3K7
  Species: H. sapiens (human)
  Insert size (bp): 1685
  Entrez Gene: MAP3K7 (a.k.a. CSCF, FMD2, MEKK7, TAK1, TGF1a)
  Promoter: EF1a
  Cloning method: Gateway Cloning
  Sequencing primers: 5′ GGGTGGAGACTGAAGTTAGGCCAG; 3′ CACATAGCGTAAAAGGAGCAACATAG
Resource information
  A portion of this plasmid was derived from a plasmid made by: Broad Institute Genetic Perturbation Platform
Terms and licenses: Academic/Nonprofit Terms; Industry Terms: Not Available to Industry
Depositor comments: NM_145333.2 Please test multiple small colonies in case of plasmid recombination. To make this collection available in a timely manner, a portion of this collection was not fully sequenced by Addgene. If an Addgene verified full plasmid sequence is not available, please contact us prior to placing an order to request the full sequence.
How to cite: TFORF2984 was a gift from Feng Zhang (Addgene plasmid # 144460 ; http://n2t.net/addgene:144460 ; RRID:Addgene_144460)
