>Addgene plasmid #144460 | TFORF2984 | depositor partial sequence | sequence record 285495 | Insert
ATCGATTGATCAACAAGTTTGTACAAAAAAGCAGGCACCATGTCTACAGCCTCTGCCGCCTCCTCCTCCT
CCTCGTCTTCGGCCGGTGAGATGATCGAAGCCCCTTCCCAGGTCCTCAACTTTGAAGAGATCGACTACAA
GGAGATCGAGGTGGAAGAGGTTGTTGGAAGAGGAGCCTTTGGAGTTGTTTGCAAAGCTAAGTGGAGAGCA
AAAGATGTTGCTATTAAACAAATAGAAAGTGAATCTGAGAGGAAAGCGTTTATTGTAGAGCTTCGGCAGT
TATCCCGTGTGAACCATCCTAATATTGTAAAGCTTTATGGAGCCTGCTTGAATCCAGTGTGTCTTGTGAT
GGAATATGCTGAAGGGGGCTCTTTATATAATGTGCTGCATGGTGCTGAACCATTGCCATATTATACTGCT
GCCCACGCAATGAGTTGGTGTTTACAGTGTTCCCAAGGAGTGGCTTATCTTCACAGCATGCAACCCAAAG
CGCTAATTCACAGGGACCTGAAACCACCAAACTTACTGCTGGTTGCAGGGGGGACAGTTCTAAAAATTTG
TGATTTTGGTACAGCCTGTGACATTCAGACACACATGACCAATAACAAGGGGAGTGCTGCTTGGATGGCA
CCTGAAGTTTTTGAAGGTAGTAATTACAGTGAAAAATGTGACGTCTTCAGCTGGGGTATTATTCTTTGGG
AAGTGATAACGCGTCGGAAACCCTTTGATGAGATTGGTGGCCCAGCTTTCCGAATCATGTGGGCTGTTCA
TAATGGTACTCGACCACCACTGATAAAAAATTTACCTAAGCCCATTGAGAGCCTGATGACTCGTTGTTGG
TCTAAAGATCCTTCCCAGCGCCCTTCAATGGAGGAAATTGTGAAAATAATGACTCACTTGATGCGGTACT
TTCCAGGAGCAGATGAGCCATTACAGTATCCTTGTCAGTATTCAGATGAAGGACAGAGCAACTCTGCCAC
CAGTACAGGCTCATTCATGGACATTGCTTCTACAAATACGAGTAACAAAAGTGACACTAATATGGAGCAA
GTTCCTGCCACAAATGATACTATTAAGCGCTTAGAATCAAAATTGTTGAAAAATCAGGCAAAGCAACAGA
GTGAATCTGGACGTTTAAGCTTGGGAGCCTCCCGTGGGAGCAGTGTGGAGAGCTTGCCCCCAACCTCTGA
GGGCAAGAGGATGAGTGCTGACATGTCTGAAATAGAAGCTAGGATCGCCGCAACCACAGGCAACGGACAG
CCAAGACGTAGATCCATCCAAGACTTGACTGTAACTGGAACAGAACCTGGTCAGGTGAGCAGTAGGTCAT
CCAGTCCCAGTGTCAGAATGATTACTACCTCAGGACCAACCTCAGAAAAGCCAACTCGAAGTCATCCATG
GACCCCTGATGATTCCACAGATACCAATGGATCAGATAACTCCATCCCAATGGCTTATCTTACACTGGAT
CACCAACTACAGGCAAGAACTAGTTGCAGAACTGGACCAGGATAGAACCCAGCTTTCTTGTACAAAGTGG
TTGATATCGGTAAGCCTATCCCTAACCCTCTCCTCGGTCTCGATTCTACGTAGTAATGAACTAGTCCGTA
ACTTGAAAGTATTTCGATTTCTTGGCTTTATATATCTTGTGGAAAGGACGAGTCGGACGCGGTCTCTGAT
GACCG
