>Addgene plasmid #144460 | TFORF2984 | depositor partial sequence | sequence record 285496 | Barcode
GTCGGACGCGGTCTCTGATGACCG
